Addgene plasmid #122243: Ad:2CMV_A2R2-N25Ctr
Purpose: Expresses a dominant negative Kash control, that lacks the actual Kash domain for LINC complex integration, in addition to fluorescently tagged (mRuby2) α-Actinin-2 on an adenoviral backbone
Depositing lab: Corey Neu. Depositing organization: University of Colorado, Boulder. Publication: Nuclear deformation guides chromatin reorganization in cardiac development and disease. Seelbinder B, Ghosh S, Schneider SE, Scott AK, Berman AG, Goergen CJ, Margulies KB, Bedi KC Jr, Casas E, Swearingen AR, Brumbaugh J, Calve S, Neu CP. Nat Biomed Eng. 2021 Dec;5(12):1500-1516. doi: 10.1038/s41551-021-00823-9. Epub 2021 Dec 2. PubMed 34857921.
Backbone
  Vector backbone: pShuttle-CMV
  Backbone size w/o insert (bp): 7469
  Total vector size (bp): 12749
  Vector type: Mammalian Expression, Adenoviral
Growth in bacteria
  Bacterial resistance: Kanamycin, 50 μg/mL
  Growth temperature: 37°C
  Growth strain: NEB Stable
  Copy number: Low Copy
Gene/Insert 1
  Gene/Insert name: C-terminal end of Nesprin-3 w/o Kash (alt name: Syne3)
  Species: M. musculus (mouse)
  Insert size (bp): 120
  Mutation: deleted Kash domain (GGCGAGGAGGAGCGCAGCTGCGCCCTGGCCAACAACTTCGCCCGCTCCTTTGCGCTCATGCTTCGGTACAATGGCCCCCCGCCCACC)
  Entrez Gene: Syne3 (a.k.a. KASH3, nesprin-3)
  Promoter: CMV
  Tag / fusion protein: mNeptune2.5 (N terminal on insert); Signal Peptide (TOR1A, NM_000113.2) (N terminal on insert)
  Cloning method: Gibson Cloning
  Sequencing primers: 5′ n/a
Gene/Insert 2
  Gene/Insert name: Actinin alpha 2 (alt name: Actn2)
  Species: M. musculus (mouse)
  Insert size (bp): 2682
  GenBank ID: NM_033268.4
  Entrez Gene: Actn2 (a.k.a. 1110008F24Rik)
  Promoter: CMV
  Tag / fusion protein: mRuby2 (C terminal on insert)
  Cloning method: Gibson Cloning
  Sequencing primers: 5′ n/a
Terms and licenses: Academic/Nonprofit Terms; Industry Terms: Not Available to Industry
Depositor comments: Dominant negative Kash construct is comprised of the C-terminal end of Nesprin-3, including the transmembrane but excluding the Kash domain, and fused to Nesprin2.5 for visual location and to the signal peptide of TOR1A (NM_000113.2) for membrane integration. This vector is meant as integration defective control (into LINC complex) for the vector Ad:2CMV_A2R2-N25K3 (122242). Please note the L451V substitution in Actinin alpha 2 has no functional consequences. Please visit https://www.biorxiv.org/content/early/2018/10/29/455600 for BioRxiv preprint.
How to cite: Ad:2CMV_A2R2-N25Ctr was a gift from Corey Neu (Addgene plasmid # 122243 ; http://n2t.net/addgene:122243 ; RRID:Addgene_122243)
