[The description below was written by a language model from this plasmid's Addgene catalogue record and pLannotate feature annotations shown in this document.]
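Description:
Ad:2CMV_A2R2-N25Ctr is an adenoviral shuttle plasmid of about 12.7 kb built on pShuttle-CMV, carrying two independent CMV-driven mammalian expression cassettes. It is propagated in E. coli under kanamycin selection through a Tn5-derived NeoR/KanR gene and a ColE1/pBR322-type origin (catalogued as low copy), and an f1 origin is also annotated. The adenovirus serotype 5 elements include left and right inverted terminal repeats, the Ψ packaging signal, and two stretches of viral genome (the IX/IVa2 region and the E4 ORF1/ORF2 region). In pShuttle-type vectors these stretches serve as homology arms for recombination into a larger adenoviral backbone, yielding a packageable recombinant genome.

Downstream of the left ITR and Ψ, the first cassette uses the CMV enhancer/promoter to express a fusion of the TOR1A signal peptide, the far-red fluorescent protein mNeptune2.5, and a short C-terminal fragment of mouse Nesprin-3 (Syne3), terminated by an SV40 poly(A) signal. The Nesprin-3 fragment keeps the transmembrane segment but lacks the KASH domain. The protein is therefore targeted to the membrane and can be visualised, but it cannot integrate into the LINC complex that couples the nucleus to the cytoskeleton. The second cassette, with its own CMV enhancer/promoter and SV40 poly(A), expresses mouse α-actinin-2 (Actn2) fused at its C terminus to the red fluorescent protein mRuby2. The depositor notes an L451V substitution in Actn2 with no functional consequence.

The construct is intended as the integration-defective control for a companion vector encoding the dominant-negative KASH version. It was deposited with work on nuclear deformation and chromatin reorganisation in cardiac development and disease.
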