Features (pLannotate 1.2.2; 26 found; start..end, strand, type, name):
    122..425     +  enhancer       CMV enhancer: human cytomegalovirus immediate early enhancer
    426..629     +  promoter       CMV promoter: human cytomegalovirus (CMV) immediate early promoter
    668..3349    +  CDS            Actn2: ACTN2_MOUSE - Experimental evidence at protein level: Swiss-Prot protein existence level 1. F-actin cross-linking protein which is thought to anchor actin to a variety of intracellular structures. This is a bundling protein (By similarity). From Mus musculus (Mouse).
   3371..4081    +  CDS            mRuby2: mRuby2 is a basic (constitutively fluorescent) red fluorescent protein published in 2012, derived from Entacmaea quadricolor. It has moderate acid sensitivity.
   4136..4220    +  CDS            large T antigen (fragment): large T antigen from SV40 (simian virus 40)
   4243..4364    +  polyA_signal   SV40 poly(A) signal: SV40 polyadenylation signal
   4458..4877    +  CDS            IX: CAP9_ADE05 - Experimental evidence at protein level: Swiss-Prot protein existence level 1. Structural component of the virion that acts as a cement protein on the capsid exterior and forms triskelion structures consisting of three molecules that stabilize three hexon trimers at the center of each icosahedral facet and fixes the peripentonal hexons. Dispensable for assembly. During virus entry, recruits the anterograde motor kinesin-1 to the capsid docked at the nuclear pore complex thereby subjecting the docked capsid to a pulling force. The resulting tension leads to capsid disruption, disper
   4943..6277    -  CDS            IVa2: PKG1_ADE05 - Experimental evidence at protein level: Swiss-Prot protein existence level 1. Component of the packaging machinery which encapsidates the viral DNA into preformed capsids and transcriptional activator of the viral major late promoter (MLP). Binds, along with packaging proteins 2 and 3, to the specific packaging sequence on the left end of viral genomic DNA and displays ATPase activity thereby providing the power stroke of the packaging machinery. The activity of packaging protein IVa2 is stimulated by protein 33K which acts as a terminase. May be the protein that pumps DNA into th
   6650..6811    -  CDS            E4RF2_ADE02 (fragment): Protein predicted: Swiss-Prot protein existence level 4. From Human adenovirus C serotype 2 (HAdV-2) (Human adenovirus 2).
   6862..7245    -  CDS            E4RF1_ADE02: Experimental evidence at protein level: Swiss-Prot protein existence level 1. May modulate tight-junctions functions of infected cells through interactions with PDZ proteins. E4 ORF1 has ben show for Adenovirus 9 to interact with protein involved in tight junction regulation. May play a role in mTOR activation by activating PI3- kinase, thus overriding cellular checkpoint for translation. From Human adenovirus C serotype 2 (HAdV-2) (Human adenovirus 2).
   7555..7657    -  repeat_region  ITR: inverted terminal repeat of human adenovirus serotype 5 inverted
   7677..7731    +  misc_feature   bom (fragment): basis of mobility region from pBR322
   7917..8505    -  rep_origin     ori: high-copy-number ColE1/pMB1/pBR322/pUC origin of replication
   8677..8991    -  CDS            bla(M) (fragment): β-lactamase lacking the signal sequence; bla(M); allows cytosolic expression of β-lactamase
   9036..9305    +  CDS            tnpA (fragment): TN5P_ECOLX - Also known as tnp. Experimental evidence at protein level: Swiss-Prot protein existence level 1. Mediates transposition of transposon Tn5 by a 'cut and paste' mechanism. First, the monomeric transposase binds the 19 bp inverted DNA repeats flanking the transposon. Then, dimerization of the DNA- bound transposase creates a synaptic DNA complex. After nicking of the first DNA strand, excision of the transposon proceeds through a series of intermediates. The transposase then mediates the insertion of the transposon at a new site by strand transfer. The activity of the wild- type tran
   9337..10131   +  CDS            NeoR/KanR: aminoglycoside phosphotransferase from Tn5; aph(3')-II (or nptII); confers resistance to neomycin, kanamycin, and G418 (Geneticin®)
  10201..10559   -  rep_origin     f1 ori (sequence partly withheld): f1 bacteriophage origin of replication; arrow indicates direction of (+) strand synthesis
  10597..10699   +  repeat_region  ITR: inverted terminal repeat of human adenovirus serotype 5 inverted
  10787..10937   +  misc_signal    Ad5 Ψ: packaging signal for adenovirus serotype 5
  10995..11298   +  enhancer       CMV enhancer: human cytomegalovirus immediate early enhancer
  11299..11502   +  promoter       CMV promoter: human cytomegalovirus (CMV) immediate early promoter
  11564..11623   +  CDS            TOR1A (fragment): TOR1A_HUMAN - Also known as DQ2, DYT1, TA, TORA. Experimental evidence at protein level: Swiss-Prot protein existence level 1. Protein with chaperone functions important for the control of protein folding, processing, stability and localization as well as for the reduction of misfolded protein aggregates. Involved in the regulation of synaptic vesicle recycling, controls STON2 protein stability in collaboration with the COP9 signalosome complex (CSN). In the nucleus, may link the cytoskeleton with the nuclear envelope, this mechanism seems to be crucial for the control of nuclear polarity, cel
  11624..12355   +  CDS            mNeptune2.5: mNeptune2.5 is a basic (constitutively fluorescent) red fluorescent protein published in 2014, derived from Entacmaea quadricolor. It is reported to be a rapidly-maturing monomer with moderate acid sensitivity.
  12377..12493   +  CDS            Syne3 (fragment): SYNE3_MOUSE - Experimental evidence at protein level: Swiss-Prot protein existence level 1. As a component of the LINC (LInker of Nucleoskeleton and Cytoskeleton) complex involved in the connection between the nuclear lamina and the cytoskeleton. The nucleocytoplasmic interactions established by the LINC complex play an important role in the transmission of mechanical forces across the nuclear envelope and in nuclear movement and positioning. Probable anchoring protein which tethers the nucleus to the cytoskeleton by binding PLEC which can associate with the intermediate filament system. Plays
  12547..12631   +  CDS            large T antigen (fragment): large T antigen from SV40 (simian virus 40)
  12654..24      +  polyA_signal   SV40 poly(A) signal (across the origin): SV40 polyadenylation signal
>Addgene plasmid #122243 | Ad:2CMV_A2R2-N25Ctr | addgene full sequence | sequence record 239188 | Addgene NGS Result
GTCCAAACTCATCAATGTATCTTAACGCGGATCTGGGCGTGGTTAATATTTCATAGCGCGTAATACTGTA
ATAGTAATCAATTACGGGGTCATTAGTTCATAGCCCATATATGGAGTTCCGCGTTACATAACTTACGGTA
AATGGCCCGCCTGGCTGACCGCCCAACGACCCCCGCCCATTGACGTCAATAATGACGTATGTTCCCATAG
TAACGCCAATAGGGACTTTCCATTGACGTCAATGGGTGGAGTATTTACGGTAAACTGCCCACTTGGCAGT
ACATCAAGTGTATCATATGCCAAGTACGCCCCCTATTGACGTCAATGACGGTAAATGGCCCGCCTGGCAT
TATGCCCAGTACATGACCTTATGGGACTTTCCTACTTGGCAGTACATCTACGTATTAGTCATCGCTATTA
CCATGGTGATGCGGTTTTGGCAGTACATCAATGGGCGTGGATAGCGGTTTGACTCACGGGGATTTCCAAG
TCTCCACCCCATTGACGTCAATGGGAGTTTGTTTTGGCACCAAAATCAACGGGACTTTCCAAAATGTCGT
AACAACTCCGCCCCATTGACGCAAATGGGCGGTAGGCGTGTACGGTGGGAGGTCTATATAAGCAGAGCTG
GTTTAGTGAACCGTCAGATCCGCTAGAGGCTAGCACCATGAATCAGATAGAGCCCGGCGTGCAGTACAAC
TATGTCTACGACGAAGATGAGTATATGATCCAGGAGGAGGAGTGGGACCGCGACCTGCTCCTCGACCCGG
CCTGGGAGAAGCAGCAGAGGAAGACGTTCACTGCCTGGTGCAACTCACACCTGCGGAAAGCTGGCACCCA
GATCGAGAACATCGAGGAGGATTTCAGGAACGGCCTCAAGCTCATGCTACTTCTAGAAGTCATCTCAGGG
GAAAGGCTGCCCAAACCTGACCGGGGAAAAATGCGGTTCCACAAGATTGCGAATGTCAACAAGGCTCTGG
ATTACATAGCCAGCAAGGGAGTGAAGCTGGTATCTATTGGAGCTGAAGAAATAGTCGATGGCAATGTGAA
GATGACCCTGGGTATGATCTGGACCATCATCCTCCGCTTCGCCATTCAGGACATCTCAGTGGAAGAAACA
TCTGCCAAAGAAGGGCTGCTGCTATGGTGTCAGAGGAAGACAGCTCCATACAGAAATGTGAATATCCAGA
ACTTCCACACCAGCTGGAAAGATGGCCTTGGACTCTGTGCCCTCATCCACAGACACCGGCCCGACCTCAT
TGACTACTCAAAGCTTAACAAGGATGACCCCATAGGAAACATTAACCTGGCCATGGAAATAGCAGAGAAG
CACTTGGATATCCCTAAGATGTTGGATGCTGAAGACATTGTCAACACTCCCAAACCCGATGAAAGAGCCA
TCATGACTTACGTTTCCTGCTTCTACCATGCTTTCGCGGGAGCGGAGCAGGCCGAGACAGCAGCTAACAG
AATATGTAAGGTTCTTGCTGTGAATCAAGAGAATGAGAGGCTGATGGAAGAATATGAGAGGCTAGCGAGT
GAGCTGTTGGAGTGGATTCGGCGCACAATCCCCTGGCTGGAGAACAGGACGCCTGAGAAGACCATGCAGG
CCATGCAGAAGAAGCTGGAGGACTTCCGGGATTACCGTCGTAAGCATAAGCCCCCCAAGGTGCAGGAGAA
GTGCCAGCTGGAGATCAACTTCAACACGCTGCAGACCAAGCTTCGGATCAGCAACCGGCCCGCCTTCATG
CCCTCCGAGGGCAAGATGGTGTCGGACATTGCTGGTGCCTGGCAGAGGTTGGAGCAGGCTGAGAAGGGCT
ATGAGGAGTGGCTATTGAATGAGATTCGAAGACTGGAGCGCTTGGAGCACTTGGCTGAGAAGTTCAGGCA
GAAGGCCTCCACGCACGAGACATGGGCTTATGGCAAAGAACAGATCTTGCTGCAGAAGGACTACGAGTCT
GCGTCCCTGACGGAAGTTCGAGCCCTACTTCGGAAGCACGAGGCCTTTGAGAGCGACGTGGCTGCACACC
AGGACCGCGTGGAGCAGATCGCTGCCATTGCGCAGGAGCTCAATGAACTGGACTATCACGATGCTGTGAA
CGTCAATGATCGGTGCCAGAAAATTTGCGACCAGTGGGATAGATTGGGGACGCTCACCCAGAAGAGGAGG
GAGGCCTTGGAGAGAACTGAGAAGTTGCTGGAAACAATCGACCAACTGCACCTGGAGTTTGCCAAGAGAG
CCGCGCCCTTCAACAACTGGATGGAGGGAGCCATGGAGGACCTGCAGGACATGTTCATTGTCCACAGCAT
CGAGGAGATCCAGAGTCTGATCACTGCACATGAGCAGTTCAAGGCCACACTGCCCGAGGCCGACGGGGAG
CGGCAGTCCATCCTGGCCATCCAGAACGAGGTGGAGAAGGTGATCCAGAGCTACAGCATCCGGATCAGCT
CCAGCAACCCCTACAGCACTGTCACCATGGATGAGCTGCGCAACAAGTGGGACAAGGTGAAGCAGCTGGT
GCCGGTCCGGGATCAGTCCCTGCAGGAGGAGCTGGCTCGCCAACATGCTAATGAGCGTCTGCGGCGCCAG
TTTGCTGCTCAGGCCAATGCCATTGGGCCCTGGATCCAGAACAAGATGGAGGAGATCGCTCGGAGCTCCA
TCCAGATCACCGGGGCCCTGGAGGACCAGATGAACCAGCTGAAGCAGTACGAACACAACATCATCAACTA
CAAGAACAACATCGACAAGCTGGAGGGCGACCACCAGCTCATCCAGGAGGCCCTGGTCTTCGACAACAAG
CACACGAACTACACCATGGAGCATATCCGTGTCGGATGGGAGTTGCTGCTGACAACTATCGCCAGAACCA
TCAATGAGGTGGAGACCCAGATCCTGACAAGAGATGCCAAGGGCATCACCCAGGAGCAGATGAATGAGTT
CAGAGCCTCCTTCAACCACTTTGACAGGAGGAAGAACGGCCTGATGGATCATGAGGATTTCAGAGCCTGC
CTCATTTCCATGGGCTATGACTTGGGTGAAGCTGAATTTGCCCGCATTATGACTTTGGTTGACCCCAACG
GACAAGGCACGGTCACCTTCCAGTCCTTCATTGACTTCATGACTAGAGAGACCGCAGACACCGACACGGC
AGAGCAGGTCATCGCCTCCTTCCGGATTCTGGCTTCTGATAAGCCTTACATCTTGGCAGAGGAGCTTCGT
CGAGAGCTGCCTCCGGATCAGGCCCAGTACTGCATCAAGAGAATGCCCCCATACTCAGGCCCGGGCAGTG
TCCCCGGGGCCCTGGACTACACTGCCTTCTCCTCTGCCCTCTACGGGGAAAGCGACCTCGGCGACCCTCC
TGTTGCAACGATGGTGTCTAAGGGCGAAGAGCTGATCAAGGAAAATATGCGTATGAAGGTGGTCATGGAA
GGTTCGGTCAACGGCCACCAATTCAAATGCACAGGTGAAGGAGAAGGCAATCCGTACATGGGAACTCAAA
CCATGAGGATCAAAGTCATCGAGGGAGGACCCCTGCCATTTGCCTTTGACATTCTTGCCACGTCGTTCAT
GTATGGCAGCCGTACTTTTATCAAGTACCCGAAAGGCATTCCTGATTTCTTTAAACAGTCCTTTCCTGAG
GGTTTTACTTGGGAAAGAGTTACGAGATACGAAGATGGTGGAGTCGTCACCGTCATGCAGGACACCAGCC
TTGAGGATGGCTGTCTCGTTTACCACGTCCAAGTCAGAGGGGTAAACTTTCCCTCCAATGGTCCCGTGAT
GCAGAAGAAGACCAAGGGTTGGGAGCCTAATACAGAGATGATGTATCCAGCAGATGGTGGTCTGAGGGGA
TACACTCATATGGCACTGAAAGTTGATGGTGGTGGCCATCTGTCTTGCTCTTTCGTAACAACTTACAGGT
CAAAAAAGACCGTCGGGAACATCAAGATGCCCGGTATCCATGCCGTTGATCACCGCCTGGAAAGGTTAGA
GGAAAGTGACAATGAAATGTTCGTAGTACAACGCGAACACGCAGTTGCCAAGTTCGCCGGGCTTGGTGGT
GGGATGGACGAGCTGTACAAGTAACTCGAGCCTAAGCTTCTAGATAAGATATCCGATCCACCGGATCTAG
ATAACTGATCATAATCAGCCATACCACATTTGTAGAGGTTTTACTTGCTTTAAAAAACCTCCCACACCTC
CCCCTGAACCTGAAACATAAAATGAATGCAATTGTTGTTGTTAACTTGTTTATTGCAGCTTATAATGGTT
ACAAATAAAGCAATAGCATCACAAATTTCACAAATAAAGCATTTTTTTCACTGCATTCTAGTTGTGGTTT
GTCCAAACTCATCAATGTATCTTAACGCGGATCTGGGCGTGGTTAAGGGTGGGAAAGAATATATAAGGTG
GGGGTCTTATGTAGTTTTGTATCTGTTTTGCAGCAGCCGCCGCCGCCATGAGCACCAACTCGTTTGATGG
AAGCATTGTGAGCTCATATTTGACAACGCGCATGCCCCCATGGGCCGGGGTGCGTCAGAATGTGATGGGC
TCCAGCATTGATGGTCGCCCCGTCCTGCCCGCAAACTCTACTACCTTGACCTACGAGACCGTGTCTGGAA
CGCCGTTGGAGACTGCAGCCTCCGCCGCCGCTTCAGCCGCTGCAGCCACCGCCCGCGGGATTGTGACTGA
CTTTGCTTTCCTGAGCCCGCTTGCAAGCAGTGCAGCTTCCCGTTCATCCGCCCGCGATGACAAGTTGACG
GCTCTTTTGGCACAATTGGATTCTTTGACCCGGGAACTTAATGTCGTTTCTCAGCAGCTGTTGGATCTGC
GCCAGCAGGTTTCTGCCCTGAAGGCTTCCTCCCCTCCCAATGCGGTTTAAAACATAAATAAAAAACCAGA
CTCTGTTTGGATTTGGATCAAGCAAGTGTCTTGCTGTCTTTATTTAGGGGTTTTGCGCGCGCGGTAGGCC
CGGGACCAGCGGTCTCGGTCGTTGAGGGTCCTGTGTATTTTTTCCAGGACGTGGTAAAGGTGACTCTGGA
TGTTCAGATACATGGGCATAAGCCCGTCTCTGGGGTGGAGGTAGCACCACTGCAGAGCTTCATGCTGCGG
GGTGGTGTTGTAGATGATCCAGTCGTAGCAGGAGCGCTGGGCGTGGTGCCTAAAAATGTCTTTCAGTAGC
AAGCTGATTGCCAGGGGCAGGCCCTTGGTGTAAGTGTTTACAAAGCGGTTAAGCTGGGATGGGTGCATAC
GTGGGGATATGAGATGCATCTTGGACTGTATTTTTAGGTTGGCTATGTTCCCAGCCATATCCCTCCGGGG
ATTCATGTTGTGCAGAACCACCAGCACAGTGTATCCGGTGCACTTGGGAAATTTGTCATGTAGCTTAGAA
GGAAATGCGTGGAAGAACTTGGAGACGCCCTTGTGACCTCCAAGATTTTCCATGCATTCGTCCATAATGA
TGGCAATGGGCCCACGGGCGGCGGCCTGGGCGAAGATATTTCTGGGATCACTAACGTCATAGTTGTGTTC
CAGGATGAGATCGTCATAGGCCATTTTTACAAAGCGCGGGCGGAGGGTGCCAGACTGCGGTATAATGGTT
CCATCCGGCCCAGGGGCGTAGTTACCCTCACAGATTTGCATTTCCCACGCTTTGAGTTCAGATGGGGGGA
TCATGTCTACCTGCGGGGCGATGAAGAAAACGGTTTCCGGGGTAGGGGAGATCAGCTGGGAAGAAAGCAG
GTTCCTGAGCAGCTGCGACTTACCGCAGCCGGTGGGCCCGTAAATCACACCTATTACCGGCTGCAACTGG
TAGTTAAGAGAGCTGCAGCTGCCGTCATCCCTGAGCAGGGGGGCCACTTCGTTAAGCATGTCCCTGACTC
GCATGTTTTCCCTGACCAAATCCGCCAGAAGGCGCTCGCCGCCCAGCGATAGCAGTTCTTGCAAGGAAGC
AAAGTTTTTCAACGGTTTGAGACCGTCCGCCGTAGGCATGCTTTTGAGCGTTTGACCAAGCAGTTCCAGG
CGGTCCCACAGCTCGGTCACCTGCTCTACGGCATCTCGATCCAGCATATCTCCTCGTTTCGCGGGTTGGG
GCGGCTTTCGCTGTACGGCAGTAGTCGGTGCTCGTCCAGACGGGCCAGGGTCATGTCTTTCCACGGGCGC
AGGGTCCTCGTCAGCGTAGTCTGGGTCACGGTGAAGGGGTGCGCTCCGGGCTGCGCGCTGGCCAGGGTGC
GCTTGAGGCTGGTCCTGCTGGTGCTGAAGCGCTGCCGGTCTTCGCCCTGCGCGTCGGCCAGGTAGCATTT
GACCATGGTGTCATAGTCCAGCCCCTCCGCGGCGTGGCCCTTGGCGCGCAGCTTGCCCTTGGAGGAGGCG
CCGCACGAGGGGCAGTGCAGACTTTTGAGGGCGTAGAGCTTGGGCGCGAGAAATACCGATTCCGGGGAGT
AGGCATCCGCGCCGCAGGCCCCGCAGACGGTCTCGCATTCCACGAGCCAGGTGAGCTCTGGCCGTTCGGG
GTCAAAAACCAGGTTTCCCCCATGCTTTTTGATGCGTTTCTTACCTCTGGTTTCCATGAGCCGGTGTCCA
CGCTCGGTGACGAAAAGGCTGTCCGTGTCCCCGTATACAGACTTGAGAGGGAGTTTAAACGAATTCAATA
GCTTGTTGCATGGGCGGCGATATAAAATGCAAGGTGCTGCTCAAAAAATCAGGCAAAGCCTCGCGCAAAA
AAGAAAGCACATCGTAGTCATGCTCATGCAGATAAAGGCAGGTAAGCTCCGGAACCACCACAGAAAAAGA
CACCATTTTTCTCTCAAACATGTCTGCGGGTTTCTGCATAAACACAAAATAAAATAACAAAAAAACATTT
AAACATTAGAAGCCTGTCTTACAACAGGAAAAACAACCCTTATAAGCATAAGACGGACTACGGCCATGCC
GGCGTGACCGTAAAAAAACTGGTCACCGTGATTAAAAAGCACCACCGACAGCTCCTCGGTCATGTCCGGA
GTCATAATGTAAGACTCGGTAAACACATCAGGTTGATTCACATCGGTCAGTGCTAAAAAGCGACCGAAAT
AGCCCGGGGGAATACATACCCGCAGGCGTAGAGACAACATTACAGCCCCCATAGGAGGTATAACAAAATT
AATAGGAGAGAAAAACACATAAACACCTGAAAAACCCTCCTGCCTAGGCAAAATAGCACCCTCCCGCTCC
AGAACAACATACAGCGCTTCCACAGCGGCAGCCATAACAGTCAGCCTTACCAGTAAAAAAGAAAACCTAT
TAAAAAAACACCACTCGACACGGCACCAGCTCAATCAGTCACAGTGTAAAAAAGGGCCAAGTGCAGAGCG
AGTATATATAGGACTAAAAAATGACGTAACGGTTAAAGTCCACAAAAAACACCCAGAAAACCGCACGCGA
ACCTACGCCCAGAAACGAAAGCCAAAAAACCCACAACTTCCTCAAATCGTCACTTCCGTTTTCCCACGTT
ACGTCACTTCCCATTTTAAGAAAACTACAATTCCCAACACATACAAGTTACTCCGCCCTAAAACCTACGT
CACCCGCCCCGTTCCCACGCCCCGCGCCACGTCACAAACTCCACCCCCTCATTATCATATTGGCTTCAAT
CCAAAATAAGGTATATTATTGATGATGTTAATTAACATGCATGGATCCATATGCGGTGTGAAATACCGCA
CAGATGCGTAAGGAGAAAATACCGCATCAGGCGCTCTTCCGCTTCCTCGCTCACTGACTCGCTGCGCTCG
GTCGTTCGGCTGCGGCGAGCGGTATCAGCTCACTCAAAGGCGGTAATACGGTTATCCACAGAATCAGGGG
ATAACGCAGGAAAGAACATGTGAGCAAAAGGCCAGCAAAAGGCCAGGAACCGTAAAAAGGCCGCGTTGCT
GGCGTTTTTCCATAGGCTCCGCCCCCCTGACGAGCATCACAAAAATCGACGCTCAAGTCAGAGGTGGCGA
AACCCGACAGGACTATAAAGATACCAGGCGTTTCCCCCTGGAAGCTCCCTCGTGCGCTCTCCTGTTCCGA
CCCTGCCGCTTACCGGATACCTGTCCGCCTTTCTCCCTTCGGGAAGCGTGGCGCTTTCTCATAGCTCACG
CTGTAGGTATCTCAGTTCGGTGTAGGTCGTTCGCTCCAAGCTGGGCTGTGTGCACGAACCCCCCGTTCAG
CCCGACCGCTGCGCCTTATCCGGTAACTATCGTCTTGAGTCCAACCCGGTAAGACACGACTTATCGCCAC
TGGCAGCAGCCACTGGTAACAGGATTAGCAGAGCGAGGTATGTAGGCGGTGCTACAGAGTTCTTGAAGTG
GTGGCCTAACTACGGCTACACTAGAAGGACAGTATTTGGTATCTGCGCTCTGCTGAAGCCAGTTACCTTC
GGAAAAAGAGTTGGTAGCTCTTGATCCGGCAAACAAACCACCGCTGGTAGCGGTGGTTTTTTTGTTTGCA
AGCAGCAGATTACGCGCAGAAAAAAAGGATCTCAAGAAGATCCTTTGATCTTTTCTACGGGGTCTGACGC
TCAGTGGAACGAAAACTCACGTTAAGGGATTTTGGTCATGAGATTATCAAAAAGGATCTTCACCTAGATC
CTTTTAAATTAAAAATGAAGTTTTAAATCAATCTAAAGTATATATGAGTAAACTTGGTCTGACAGTTACC
AATGCTTAATCAGTGAGGCACCTATCTCAGCGATCTGTCTATTTCGTTCATCCATAGTTGCCTGACTCCC
CGTCGTGTAGATAACTACGATACGGGAGGGCTTACCATCTGGCCCCAGTGCTGCAATGATACCGCGAGAC
CCACGCTCACCGGCTCCAGATTTATCAGCAATAAACCAGCCAGCCGGAAGGGCCGAGCGCAGAAGTGGTC
CTGCAACTTTATCCGCCTCCATCCAGTCTATTAATTGTTGCCGGGAAGCTAGAGTAAGTAGTTCGCCAGT
TAATAGTTTGCGCAACGTTGTTGCCATTGCTGCAGCCATGAGATTATCAAAAAGGATCTTCACCTAGATC
CTTTTCACGTAGAAAGCCAGTCCGCAGAAACGGTGCTGACCCCGGATGAATGTCAGCTACTGGGCTATCT
GGACAAGGGAAAACGCAAGCGCAAAGAGAAAGCAGGTAGCTTGCAGTGGGCTTACATGGCGATAGCTAGA
CTGGGCGGTTTTATGGACAGCAAGCGAACCGGAATTGCCAGCTGGGGCGCCCTCTGGTAAGGTTGGGAAG
CCCTGCAAAGTAAACTGGATGGCTTTCTTGCCGCCAAGGATCTGATGGCGCAGGGGATCAAGCTCTGATC
AAGAGACAGGATGAGGATCGTTTCGCATGATTGAACAAGATGGATTGCACGCAGGTTCTCCGGCCGCTTG
GGTGGAGAGGCTATTCGGCTATGACTGGGCACAACAGACAATCGGCTGCTCTGATGCCGCCGTGTTCCGG
CTGTCAGCGCAGGGGCGCCCGGTTCTTTTTGTCAAGACCGACCTGTCCGGTGCCCTGAATGAACTGCAAG
ACGAGGCAGCGCGGCTATCGTGGCTGGCCACGACGGGCGTTCCTTGCGCAGCTGTGCTCGACGTTGTCAC
TGAAGCGGGAAGGGACTGGCTGCTATTGGGCGAAGTGCCGGGGCAGGATCTCCTGTCATCTCACCTTGCT
CCTGCCGAGAAAGTATCCATCATGGCTGATGCAATGCGGCGGCTGCATACGCTTGATCCGGCTACCTGCC
CATTCGACCACCAAGCGAAACATCGCATCGAGCGAGCACGTACTCGGATGGAAGCCGGTCTTGTCGATCA
GGATGATCTGGACGAAGAGCATCAGGGGCTCGCGCCAGCCGAACTGTTCGCCAGGCTCAAGGCGAGCATG
CCCGACGGCGAGGATCTCGTCGTGACCCATGGCGATGCCTGCTTGCCGAATATCATGGTGGAAAATGGCC
GCTTTTCTGGATTCATCGACTGTGGCCGGCTGGGTGTGGCGGACCGCTATCAGGACATAGCGTTGGCTAC
CCGTGATATTGCTGAAGAGCTTGGCGGCGAATGGGCTGACCGCTTCCTCGTGCTTTACGGTATCGCCGCT
CCCGATTCGCAGCGCATCGCCTTCTATCGCCTTCTTGACGAGTTCTTCTGAATTTTGTTAAAATTTTTGT
TAAATCAGCTCATTTTTTAACCAATAGGCCGAAATCGGCAAAATCCCTTATAAATCAAAAGAATAGACCG
AGATAGGGT
[37 nt withheld, positions 10230-10266]
AAAGAACGTGGACTCCAACGTCAAAGG
[49 nt withheld, positions 10294-10342]
T
[91 nt withheld, positions 10344-10434]
G
[124 nt withheld, positions 10436-10559]
CCATTCGCCATTCAGGATCGAATTAATTCTTAATTAACATCATCAATAATATACCTTATTTTGGATTGAA
GCCAATATGATAATGAGGGGGTGGAGTTTGTGACGTGGCGCGGGGCGTGGGAACGGGGCGGGTGACGTAG
TAGTGTGGCGGAAGTGTGATGTTGCAAGTGTGGCGGAACACATGTAAGCGACGGATGTGGCAAAAGTGAC
GTTTTTGGTGTGCGCCGGTGTACACAGGAAGTGACAATTTTCGCGCGGTTTTAGGCGGATGTTGTAGTAA
ATTTGGGCGTAACCGAGTAAGATTTGGCCATTTTCGCGGGAAAACTGAATAAGAGGAAGTGAAATCTGAA
TAATTTTGTGTTACTCATAGCGCGTAATACTGTAATAGTAATCAATTACGGGGTCATTAGTTCATAGCCC
ATATATGGAGTTCCGCGTTACATAACTTACGGTAAATGGCCCGCCTGGCTGACCGCCCAACGACCCCCGC
CCATTGACGTCAATAATGACGTATGTTCCCATAGTAACGCCAATAGGGACTTTCCATTGACGTCAATGGG
TGGAGTATTTACGGTAAACTGCCCACTTGGCAGTACATCAAGTGTATCATATGCCAAGTACGCCCCCTAT
TGACGTCAATGACGGTAAATGGCCCGCCTGGCATTATGCCCAGTACATGACCTTATGGGACTTTCCTACT
TGGCAGTACATCTACGTATTAGTCATCGCTATTACCATGGTGATGCGGTTTTGGCAGTACATCAATGGGC
GTGGATAGCGGTTTGACTCACGGGGATTTCCAAGTCTCCACCCCATTGACGTCAATGGGAGTTTGTTTTG
GCACCAAAATCAACGGGACTTTCCAAAATGTCGTAACAACTCCGCCCCATTGACGCAAATGGGCGGTAGG
CGTGTACGGTGGGAGGTCTATATAAGCAGAGCTGGTTTAGTGAACCGTCAGATCCGCTAGAGATCTGGTA
CCGTCGACGCGGCCGCTCGACACCATGAAACTAGGACGGGCCGTGCTGGGCCTGCTGCTGCTGGCGCCGT
CCGTGGTGCAGGCGATGGTGAGCAAGGGCGAGGAGCTGATCAAGGAGAACATGCACACGAAGCTGTACAT
GGAAGGCACCGTGAACAACCACCACTTCAAGTGCACCCACGAAGGGGAGGGCAAGCCCTACGAGGGCACC
CAGACCAACAGGATTAAGGTGGTGGAGGGAGGCCCCCTGCCGTTCGCATTCGACATCCTGGCCACCTGCT
TTATGTACGGGAGCAAGACCTTCATCAACCACACCCAGGGCATCCCCGATTTCTTTAAGCAGTCCTTCCC
TGAGGGCTTCACATGGGAGAGAGTCACCACATACGAAGACGGGGGCGTGCTTACCGTTACCCAGGACACC
AGCCTCCAGGACGGCTGCTTGATCTACAACGTCAAGCTCAGAGGGGTGAACTTCCCATCCAACGGCCCTG
TGATGCAGAAGAAAACACTCGGCTGGGAGGCCAGTACCGAGACCCTGTACCCCGCTGACGGCGGCCTGGA
AGGCAGATGCGACATGGCCCTGAAGCTCGTGGGCGGGGGCCACCTGCACTGCAACCTGAAGACCACATAC
AGATCCAAGAAACCCGCTAAGAACCTCAAGATGCCCGGCGTCTACTTTGTGGACCGCAGACTGGAAAGAA
TCAAGGAGGCCGACAATGAGACCTACGTCGAGCAGCACGAGGTGGCTGTGGCCAGATACTGCGACCTCCC
TAGCAAACTGGGGCACAAACTTAATGGCATGGACGAGCTGTACAAGGGGGATCCACCGGTCGCCACCAGT
CGGAGGCAGAAGCGGTGGAGTCCCTGCTCTCTCCTACAGAAAGCATGCCGTGTGGCACTGCCATTGCAGC
TGTTGCTCCTGCTCTTTCTGCTGCTGCTGTTCCTGCTGCCGGCCTAGGGTACCCTAAGCTTCTAGATAAG
ATATCCGATCCACCGGATCTAGATAACTGATCATAATCAGCCATACCACATTTGTAGAGGTTTTACTTGC
TTTAAAAAACCTCCCACACCTCCCCCTGAACCTGAAACATAAAATGAATGCAATTGTTGTTGTTAACTTG
TTTATTGCAGCTTATAATGGTTACAAATAAAGCAATAGCATCACAAATTTCACAAATAAAGCATTTTTTT
CACTGCATTCTAGTTGTGGTTT
